Addgene plasmid #104447: pEGFPC1-hVAP-A
Purpose: Expression of human VAP-A fused to GFP in mammalian cells
Depositing lab: Catherine Tomasetto. Depositing organization: Institut de Genetique et de Biologie Moleculaire et Cellulaire (IGBMC). Publication: STARD3 or STARD3NL and VAP form a novel molecular tether between late endosomes and the ER. Alpy F, Rousseau A, Schwab Y, Legueux F, Stoll I, Wendling C, Spiegelhalter C, Kessler P, Mathelin C, Rio MC, Levine TP, Tomasetto C. J Cell Sci. 2013 Dec 1;126(Pt 23):5500-12. doi: 10.1242/jcs.139295. Epub 2013 Oct 8. PubMed 24105263.
Backbone
  Vector backbone: pEGFP-C1
  Backbone manufacturer: Clontech
  Backbone size w/o insert (bp): 4731
  Total vector size (bp): 5485
  Vector type: Mammalian Expression
  Selectable markers: Neomycin (select with G418)
Growth in bacteria
  Bacterial resistance: Kanamycin, 50 μg/mL
  Growth temperature: 37°C
  Growth strain: DH5alpha
  Copy number: High Copy
Gene/Insert
  Gene/Insert name: vesicle-associated membrane protein-associated protein A (alt name: VAP-A)
  Species: H. sapiens (human)
  Insert size (bp): 747
  GenBank ID: NM_194434.2
  Entrez Gene: VAPA (a.k.a. VAMP-A, VAP-33, VAP-A, VAP33, hVAP-33)
  Tag / fusion protein: EGFP (N terminal on backbone)
  Cloning method: Restriction Enzyme; 5′ cloning site EcoRI (destroyed during cloning); 3′ cloning site EcoRI (destroyed during cloning)
  Sequencing primers: 5′ GATCACATGGTCCTGCTG; 3′ GAGGTTTTACTTGCTTTAAA
Resource information
  A portion of this plasmid was derived from a plasmid made by: Kentaro Hanada (VAP-A cDNA). Reference: Kawano M et al, J Biol Chem. 2006 Oct 6;281(40):30279-88. PMID: 16895911
Terms and licenses: Academic/Nonprofit Terms; Industry Terms: Not Available to Industry
How to cite: pEGFPC1-hVAP-A was a gift from Catherine Tomasetto (Addgene plasmid # 104447 ; http://n2t.net/addgene:104447 ; RRID:Addgene_104447)
