[The description below was written by a language model from this plasmid's Addgene catalogue record and pLannotate feature annotations shown in this document.]
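Description:
pEGFPC1-hVAP-A is a 5.5 kb mammalian expression plasmid built on the Clontech pEGFP-C1 backbone and designed to produce human VAP-A (vesicle-associated membrane protein-associated protein A, also called VAP-33) carrying EGFP at its N-terminus. The roughly 750 bp human VAPA coding sequence was inserted into the multiple cloning site at EcoRI, with the site destroyed on both sides during cloning. It therefore sits directly downstream of the EGFP open reading frame, separated only by a short stretch of residual polylinker. Transcription of the fusion is driven by the human cytomegalovirus immediate early enhancer and promoter and terminated by the SV40 polyadenylation signal.

In bacteria the plasmid replicates from a high-copy ColE1/pUC-type origin, and an f1 origin is also present. A single Tn5 aminoglycoside phosphotransferase gene (NeoR/KanR) provides selection in both hosts. A bacterial bla-type promoter expresses it for kanamycin resistance in E. coli, while the adjacent SV40 enhancer/early promoter, paired with the HSV TK polyadenylation signal, expresses it in mammalian cells for G418 selection of stable lines. The small annotated fragments of large T antigen, ble and bGH poly(A) appear to be backbone remnants or partial annotation matches rather than functional elements. The depositor sequence and the repository's sequencing result are the same length and carry the same features, differing only by a ten-nucleotide shift in numbering.

The construct is used for transient or stable expression of fluorescent VAP-A, allowing the protein to be visualised in live or fixed cells. The associated publication concerns tethering between late endosomes and the endoplasmic reticulum by VAP proteins and STARD3 or STARD3NL.
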