Features (pLannotate 1.2.2; 16 found; start..end, strand, type, name):
     57..360     +  enhancer       CMV enhancer: human cytomegalovirus immediate early enhancer
    361..564     +  promoter       CMV promoter: human cytomegalovirus (CMV) immediate early promoter
    609..1325    +  CDS            EGFP: EGFP is a basic (constitutively fluorescent) green fluorescent protein published in 1996, derived from Aequorea victoria. It is reported to be a rapidly-maturing weak dimer with moderate acid sensitivity.
   1326..1359    +  misc_feature   MCS (fragment): multiple cloning site
   1362..2105    +  CDS            VAPA: VAPA_HUMAN - Also known as VAP33. Experimental evidence at protein level: Swiss-Prot protein existence level 1. Binds to OSBPL3, which mediates recruitment of VAPA to plasma membrane sites (PubMed:25447204). The ORP3-VAPA complex stimulates RRAS signaling which in turn attenuates integrin beta-1 (ITGB1) activation at the cell surface (PubMed:25447204). With OSBPL3, may regulate ER morphology (PubMed:16143324). May play a role in vesicle trafficking (PubMed:11511104, PubMed:19289470). From Homo sapiens (Human).
   2110..2145    +  misc_feature   MCS (fragment): multiple cloning site
   2162..2246    +  CDS            large T antigen (fragment): large T antigen from SV40 (simian virus 40)
   2269..2390    +  polyA_signal   SV40 poly(A) signal: SV40 polyadenylation signal
   2424..2852    -  rep_origin     f1 ori (sequence partly withheld): f1 bacteriophage origin of replication; arrow indicates direction of (+) strand synthesis
   2879..2983    +  promoter       AmpR promoter: bla
   2985..3342    +  promoter       SV40 promoter: SV40 enhancer and early promoter
   3377..4171    +  CDS            NeoR/KanR: aminoglycoside phosphotransferase from Tn5; aph(3')-II (or nptII); confers resistance to neomycin, kanamycin, and G418 (Geneticin®)
   4192..4344    +  CDS            ble (fragment): BLE_KLEPN - Experimental evidence at protein level: Swiss-Prot protein existence level 1. Binding protein with a strong affinity to the bleomycin family of antibiotics. Binds to CL990; an antimitotic-antibiotic compound. From Klebsiella pneumoniae.
   4403..4450    +  polyA_signal   HSV TK poly(A) signal: herpes simplex virus thymidine kinase polyadenylation signal (Cole and Stacy, 1985)
   4541..4557    -  polyA_signal   bGH poly(A) signal (fragment): bovine growth hormone polyadenylation signal
   4779..5367    +  rep_origin     ori: high-copy-number ColE1/pMB1/pBR322/pUC origin of replication
>Addgene plasmid #104447 | pEGFPC1-hVAP-A | depositor full sequence | sequence record 198182 | pEGFPC1-hVAP-A sequence 5485 bps
TATTAATAGTAATCAATTACGGGGTCATTAGTTCATAGCCCATATATGGAGTTCCGCGTTACATAACTTA
CGGTAAATGGCCCGCCTGGCTGACCGCCCAACGACCCCCGCCCATTGACGTCAATAATGACGTATGTTCC
CATAGTAACGCCAATAGGGACTTTCCATTGACGTCAATGGGTGGAGTATTTACGGTAAACTGCCCACTTG
GCAGTACATCAAGTGTATCATATGCCAAGTACGCCCCCTATTGACGTCAATGACGGTAAATGGCCCGCCT
GGCATTATGCCCAGTACATGACCTTATGGGACTTTCCTACTTGGCAGTACATCTACGTATTAGTCATCGC
TATTACCATGGTGATGCGGTTTTGGCAGTACATCAATGGGCGTGGATAGCGGTTTGACTCACGGGGATTT
CCAAGTCTCCACCCCATTGACGTCAATGGGAGTTTGTTTTGGCACCAAAATCAACGGGACTTTCCAAAAT
GTCGTAACAACTCCGCCCCATTGACGCAAATGGGCGGTAGGCGTGTACGGTGGGAGGTCTATATAAGCAG
AGCTGGTTTAGTGAACCGTCAGATCCGCTAGCGCTACCGGTCGCCACCATGGTGAGCAAGGGCGAGGAGC
TGTTCACCGGGGTGGTGCCCATCCTGGTCGAGCTGGACGGCGACGTAAACGGCCACAAGTTCAGCGTGTC
CGGCGAGGGCGAGGGCGATGCCACCTACGGCAAGCTGACCCTGAAGTTCATCTGCACCACCGGCAAGCTG
CCCGTGCCCTGGCCCACCCTCGTGACCACCCTGACCTACGGCGTGCAGTGCTTCAGCCGCTACCCCGACC
ACATGAAGCAGCACGACTTCTTCAAGTCCGCCATGCCCGAAGGCTACGTCCAGGAGCGCACCATCTTCTT
CAAGGACGACGGCAACTACAAGACCCGCGCCGAGGTGAAGTTCGAGGGCGACACCCTGGTGAACCGCATC
GAGCTGAAGGGCATCGACTTCAAGGAGGACGGCAACATCCTGGGGCACAAGCTGGAGTACAACTACAACA
GCCACAACGTCTATATCATGGCCGACAAGCAGAAGAACGGCATCAAGGTGAACTTCAAGATCCGCCACAA
CATCGAGGACGGCAGCGTGCAGCTCGCCGACCACTACCAGCAGAACACCCCCATCGGCGACGGCCCCGTG
CTGCTGCCCGACAACCACTACCTGAGCACCCAGTCCGCCCTGAGCAAAGACCCCAACGAGAAGCGCGATC
ACATGGTCCTGCTGGAGTTCGTGACCGCCGCCGGGATCACTCTCGGCATGGACGAGCTGTACAAGTCCGG
ACTCAGATCTCGAGCTCAAGCTTCGAATTGTGCGTCCGCCTCAGGGGCCATGGCGAAGCACGAGCAGATC
CTGGTCCTCGATCCGCCCACAGACCTCAAATTCAAAGGCCCCTTCACAGATGTAGTCACTACAAATCTTA
AATTGCGAAATCCATCGGATAGAAAAGTGTGTTTCAAAGTGAAGACTACAGCACCTCGCCGGTACTGTGT
GAGGCCCAACAGTGGAATTATTGACCCAGGGTCAACTGTGACTGTTTCAGTAATGCTACAGCCCTTTGAC
TATGATCCGAATGAAAAGAGTAAACACAAGTTTATGGTACAGACAATTTTTGCTCCACCAAACACTTCAG
ATATGGAAGCTGTGTGGAAAGAGGCAAAACCTGATGAATTAATGGATTCCAAATTGAGATGCGTATTTGA
AATGCCCAATGAAAATGATAAATTGAATGATATGGAACCTAGCAAAGCTGTTCCACTGAATGCATCTAAG
CAAGATGGACCTATGCCAAAACCACACAGTGTTTCACTTAATGATACCGAAACAAGGAAACTAATGGAAG
AGTGTAAAAGACTTCAGGGAGAAATGATGAAGCTATCAGAAGAAAATCGGCACCTGAGAGATGAAGGTTT
AAGGCTCAGAAAGGTAGCACATTCGGATAAACCTGGATCAACCTCAACTGCATCCTTCAGAGATAATGTC
ACCAGTCCTCTTCCTTCACTTCTTGTTGTAATTGCAGCCATTTTCATTGGATTCTTTCTAGGGAAATTCA
TCTTGTAGCAATTCTGCAGTCGACGGTACCGCGGGCCCGGGATCCACCGGATCTAGATAACTGATCATAA
TCAGCCATACCACATTTGTAGAGGTTTTACTTGCTTTAAAAAACCTCCCACACCTCCCCCTGAACCTGAA
ACATAAAATGAATGCAATTGTTGTTGTTAACTTGTTTATTGCAGCTTATAATGGTTACAAATAAAGCAAT
AGCATCACAAATTTCACAAATAAAGCATTTTTTTCACTGCATTCTAGTTGTGGTTTGTCCAAACTCATCA
ATGTATCTTAACGCGTAAATTGTAAGCGTTAATATTTTGTTAAAATTCGCGTTAAATTTTTGTTAAATCA
GCTCATTTTTTAACCAATAGGCCGAAATCGGCAAAATCCCTTATAAATCAAAAGAATAGACCGAGATAGG
GT
[37 nt withheld, positions 2523-2559]
AAAGAACGTGGACTCCAACGTCAAAGG
[49 nt withheld, positions 2587-2635]
T
[91 nt withheld, positions 2637-2727]
G
[124 nt withheld, positions 2729-2852]
CAGGTGGCACTTTTCGGGGAAATGTGCGCGGAACCCCTATTTGTTTATTTTTCTAAATACATTCAAATAT
GTATCCGCTCATGAGACAATAACCCTGATAAATGCTTCAATAATATTGAAAAAGGAAGAGTCCTGAGGCG
GAAAGAACCAGCTGTGGAATGTGTGTCAGTTAGGGTGTGGAAAGTCCCCAGGCTCCCCAGCAGGCAGAAG
TATGCAAAGCATGCATCTCAATTAGTCAGCAACCAGGTGTGGAAAGTCCCCAGGCTCCCCAGCAGGCAGA
AGTATGCAAAGCATGCATCTCAATTAGTCAGCAACCATAGTCCCGCCCCTAACTCCGCCCATCCCGCCCC
TAACTCCGCCCAGTTCCGCCCATTCTCCGCCCCATGGCTGACTAATTTTTTTTATTTATGCAGAGGCCGA
GGCCGCCTCGGCCTCTGAGCTATTCCAGAAGTAGTGAGGAGGCTTTTTTGGAGGCCTAGGCTTTTGCAAA
GATCGATCAAGAGACAGGATGAGGATCGTTTCGCATGATTGAACAAGATGGATTGCACGCAGGTTCTCCG
GCCGCTTGGGTGGAGAGGCTATTCGGCTATGACTGGGCACAACAGACAATCGGCTGCTCTGATGCCGCCG
TGTTCCGGCTGTCAGCGCAGGGGCGCCCGGTTCTTTTTGTCAAGACCGACCTGTCCGGTGCCCTGAATGA
ACTGCAAGACGAGGCAGCGCGGCTATCGTGGCTGGCCACGACGGGCGTTCCTTGCGCAGCTGTGCTCGAC
GTTGTCACTGAAGCGGGAAGGGACTGGCTGCTATTGGGCGAAGTGCCGGGGCAGGATCTCCTGTCATCTC
ACCTTGCTCCTGCCGAGAAAGTATCCATCATGGCTGATGCAATGCGGCGGCTGCATACGCTTGATCCGGC
TACCTGCCCATTCGACCACCAAGCGAAACATCGCATCGAGCGAGCACGTACTCGGATGGAAGCCGGTCTT
GTCGATCAGGATGATCTGGACGAAGAGCATCAGGGGCTCGCGCCAGCCGAACTGTTCGCCAGGCTCAAGG
CGAGCATGCCCGACGGCGAGGATCTCGTCGTGACCCATGGCGATGCCTGCTTGCCGAATATCATGGTGGA
AAATGGCCGCTTTTCTGGATTCATCGACTGTGGCCGGCTGGGTGTGGCGGACCGCTATCAGGACATAGCG
TTGGCTACCCGTGATATTGCTGAAGAGCTTGGCGGCGAATGGGCTGACCGCTTCCTCGTGCTTTACGGTA
TCGCCGCTCCCGATTCGCAGCGCATCGCCTTCTATCGCCTTCTTGACGAGTTCTTCTGAGCGGGACTCTG
GGGTTCGAAATGACCGACCAAGCGACGCCCAACCTGCCATCACGAGATTTCGATTCCACCGCCGCCTTCT
ATGAAAGGTTGGGCTTCGGAATCGTTTTCCGGGACGCCGGCTGGATGATCCTCCAGCGCGGGGATCTCAT
GCTGGAGTTCTTCGCCCACCCTAGGGGGAGGCTAACTGAAACACGGAAGGAGACAATACCGGAAGGAACC
CGCGCTATGACGGCAATAAAAAGACAGAATAAAACGCACGGTGTTGGGTCGTTTGTTCATAAACGCGGGG
TTCGGTCCCAGGGCTGGCACTCTGTCGATACCCCACCGAGACCCCATTGGGGCCAATACGCCCGCGTTTC
TTCCTTTTCCCCACCCCACCCCCCAAGTTCGGGTGAAGGCCCAGGGCTCGCAGCCAACGTCGGGGCGGCA
GGCCCTGCCATAGCCTCAGGTTACTCATATATACTTTAGATTGATTTAAAACTTCATTTTTAATTTAAAA
GGATCTAGGTGAAGATCCTTTTTGATAATCTCATGACCAAAATCCCTTAACGTGAGTTTTCGTTCCACTG
AGCGTCAGACCCCGTAGAAAAGATCAAAGGATCTTCTTGAGATCCTTTTTTTCTGCGCGTAATCTGCTGC
TTGCAAACAAAAAAACCACCGCTACCAGCGGTGGTTTGTTTGCCGGATCAAGAGCTACCAACTCTTTTTC
CGAAGGTAACTGGCTTCAGCAGAGCGCAGATACCAAATACTGTCCTTCTAGTGTAGCCGTAGTTAGGCCA
CCACTTCAAGAACTCTGTAGCACCGCCTACATACCTCGCTCTGCTAATCCTGTTACCAGTGGCTGCTGCC
AGTGGCGATAAGTCGTGTCTTACCGGGTTGGACTCAAGACGATAGTTACCGGATAAGGCGCAGCGGTCGG
GCTGAACGGGGGGTTCGTGCACACAGCCCAGCTTGGAGCGAACGACCTACACCGAACTGAGATACCTACA
GCGTGAGCTATGAGAAAGCGCCACGCTTCCCGAAGGGAGAAAGGCGGACAGGTATCCGGTAAGCGGCAGG
GTCGGAACAGGAGAGCGCACGAGGGAGCTTCCAGGGGGAAACGCCTGGTATCTTTATAGTCCTGTCGGGT
TTCGCCACCTCTGACTTGAGCGTCGATTTTTGTGATGCTCGTCAGGGGGGCGGAGCCTATGGAAAAACGC
CAGCAACGCGGCCTTTTTACGGTTCCTGGCCTTTTGCTGGCCTTTTGCTCACATGTTCTTTCCTGCGTTA
TCCCCTGATTCTGTGGATAACCGTATTACCGCCATGCATTAGT
