Features (pLannotate 1.2.2; 16 found; start..end, strand, type, name):
     47..350     +  enhancer       CMV enhancer: human cytomegalovirus immediate early enhancer
    351..554     +  promoter       CMV promoter: human cytomegalovirus (CMV) immediate early promoter
    599..1315    +  CDS            EGFP: EGFP is a basic (constitutively fluorescent) green fluorescent protein published in 1996, derived from Aequorea victoria. It is reported to be a rapidly-maturing weak dimer with moderate acid sensitivity.
   1316..1349    +  misc_feature   MCS (fragment): multiple cloning site
   1352..2095    +  CDS            VAPA: VAPA_HUMAN - Also known as VAP33. Experimental evidence at protein level: Swiss-Prot protein existence level 1. Binds to OSBPL3, which mediates recruitment of VAPA to plasma membrane sites (PubMed:25447204). The ORP3-VAPA complex stimulates RRAS signaling which in turn attenuates integrin beta-1 (ITGB1) activation at the cell surface (PubMed:25447204). With OSBPL3, may regulate ER morphology (PubMed:16143324). May play a role in vesicle trafficking (PubMed:11511104, PubMed:19289470). From Homo sapiens (Human).
   2100..2135    +  misc_feature   MCS (fragment): multiple cloning site
   2152..2236    +  CDS            large T antigen (fragment): large T antigen from SV40 (simian virus 40)
   2259..2380    +  polyA_signal   SV40 poly(A) signal: SV40 polyadenylation signal
   2414..2842    -  rep_origin     f1 ori (sequence partly withheld): f1 bacteriophage origin of replication; arrow indicates direction of (+) strand synthesis
   2869..2973    +  promoter       AmpR promoter: bla
   2975..3332    +  promoter       SV40 promoter: SV40 enhancer and early promoter
   3367..4161    +  CDS            NeoR/KanR: aminoglycoside phosphotransferase from Tn5; aph(3')-II (or nptII); confers resistance to neomycin, kanamycin, and G418 (Geneticin®)
   4182..4334    +  CDS            ble (fragment): BLE_KLEPN - Experimental evidence at protein level: Swiss-Prot protein existence level 1. Binding protein with a strong affinity to the bleomycin family of antibiotics. Binds to CL990; an antimitotic-antibiotic compound. From Klebsiella pneumoniae.
   4393..4440    +  polyA_signal   HSV TK poly(A) signal: herpes simplex virus thymidine kinase polyadenylation signal (Cole and Stacy, 1985)
   4531..4547    -  polyA_signal   bGH poly(A) signal (fragment): bovine growth hormone polyadenylation signal
   4769..5357    +  rep_origin     ori: high-copy-number ColE1/pMB1/pBR322/pUC origin of replication
>Addgene plasmid #104447 | pEGFPC1-hVAP-A | addgene full sequence | sequence record 201407 | Addgene NGS Result
AATCAATTACGGGGTCATTAGTTCATAGCCCATATATGGAGTTCCGCGTTACATAACTTACGGTAAATGG
CCCGCCTGGCTGACCGCCCAACGACCCCCGCCCATTGACGTCAATAATGACGTATGTTCCCATAGTAACG
CCAATAGGGACTTTCCATTGACGTCAATGGGTGGAGTATTTACGGTAAACTGCCCACTTGGCAGTACATC
AAGTGTATCATATGCCAAGTACGCCCCCTATTGACGTCAATGACGGTAAATGGCCCGCCTGGCATTATGC
CCAGTACATGACCTTATGGGACTTTCCTACTTGGCAGTACATCTACGTATTAGTCATCGCTATTACCATG
GTGATGCGGTTTTGGCAGTACATCAATGGGCGTGGATAGCGGTTTGACTCACGGGGATTTCCAAGTCTCC
ACCCCATTGACGTCAATGGGAGTTTGTTTTGGCACCAAAATCAACGGGACTTTCCAAAATGTCGTAACAA
CTCCGCCCCATTGACGCAAATGGGCGGTAGGCGTGTACGGTGGGAGGTCTATATAAGCAGAGCTGGTTTA
GTGAACCGTCAGATCCGCTAGCGCTACCGGTCGCCACCATGGTGAGCAAGGGCGAGGAGCTGTTCACCGG
GGTGGTGCCCATCCTGGTCGAGCTGGACGGCGACGTAAACGGCCACAAGTTCAGCGTGTCCGGCGAGGGC
GAGGGCGATGCCACCTACGGCAAGCTGACCCTGAAGTTCATCTGCACCACCGGCAAGCTGCCCGTGCCCT
GGCCCACCCTCGTGACCACCCTGACCTACGGCGTGCAGTGCTTCAGCCGCTACCCCGACCACATGAAGCA
GCACGACTTCTTCAAGTCCGCCATGCCCGAAGGCTACGTCCAGGAGCGCACCATCTTCTTCAAGGACGAC
GGCAACTACAAGACCCGCGCCGAGGTGAAGTTCGAGGGCGACACCCTGGTGAACCGCATCGAGCTGAAGG
GCATCGACTTCAAGGAGGACGGCAACATCCTGGGGCACAAGCTGGAGTACAACTACAACAGCCACAACGT
CTATATCATGGCCGACAAGCAGAAGAACGGCATCAAGGTGAACTTCAAGATCCGCCACAACATCGAGGAC
GGCAGCGTGCAGCTCGCCGACCACTACCAGCAGAACACCCCCATCGGCGACGGCCCCGTGCTGCTGCCCG
ACAACCACTACCTGAGCACCCAGTCCGCCCTGAGCAAAGACCCCAACGAGAAGCGCGATCACATGGTCCT
GCTGGAGTTCGTGACCGCCGCCGGGATCACTCTCGGCATGGACGAGCTGTACAAGTCCGGACTCAGATCT
CGAGCTCAAGCTTCGAATTGTGCGTCCGCCTCAGGGGCCATGGCGAAGCACGAGCAGATCCTGGTCCTCG
ATCCGCCCACAGACCTCAAATTCAAAGGCCCCTTCACAGATGTAGTCACTACAAATCTTAAATTGCGAAA
TCCATCGGATAGAAAAGTGTGTTTCAAAGTGAAGACTACAGCACCTCGCCGGTACTGTGTGAGGCCCAAC
AGTGGAATTATTGACCCAGGGTCAACTGTGACTGTTTCAGTAATGCTACAGCCCTTTGACTATGATCCGA
ATGAAAAGAGTAAACACAAGTTTATGGTACAGACAATTTTTGCTCCACCAAACACTTCAGATATGGAAGC
TGTGTGGAAAGAGGCAAAACCTGATGAATTAATGGATTCCAAATTGAGATGCGTATTTGAAATGCCCAAT
GAAAATGATAAATTGAATGATATGGAACCTAGCAAAGCTGTTCCACTGAATGCATCTAAGCAAGATGGAC
CTATGCCAAAACCACACAGTGTTTCACTTAATGATACCGAAACAAGGAAACTAATGGAAGAGTGTAAAAG
ACTTCAGGGAGAAATGATGAAGCTATCAGAAGAAAATCGGCACCTGAGAGATGAAGGTTTAAGGCTCAGA
AAGGTAGCACATTCGGATAAACCTGGATCAACCTCAACTGCATCCTTCAGAGATAATGTCACCAGTCCTC
TTCCTTCACTTCTTGTTGTAATTGCAGCCATTTTCATTGGATTCTTTCTAGGGAAATTCATCTTGTAGCA
ATTCTGCAGTCGACGGTACCGCGGGCCCGGGATCCACCGGATCTAGATAACTGATCATAATCAGCCATAC
CACATTTGTAGAGGTTTTACTTGCTTTAAAAAACCTCCCACACCTCCCCCTGAACCTGAAACATAAAATG
AATGCAATTGTTGTTGTTAACTTGTTTATTGCAGCTTATAATGGTTACAAATAAAGCAATAGCATCACAA
ATTTCACAAATAAAGCATTTTTTTCACTGCATTCTAGTTGTGGTTTGTCCAAACTCATCAATGTATCTTA
ACGCGTAAATTGTAAGCGTTAATATTTTGTTAAAATTCGCGTTAAATTTTTGTTAAATCAGCTCATTTTT
TAACCAATAGGCCGAAATCGGCAAAATCCCTTATAAATCAAAAGAATAGACCGAGATAGGGT
[37 nt withheld, positions 2513-2549]
AAAGAACGTGGACTCCAACGTCAAAGG
[49 nt withheld, positions 2577-2625]
T
[91 nt withheld, positions 2627-2717]
G
[124 nt withheld, positions 2719-2842]
CAGGTGGCACTTTTCGGGGAAATGTGCGCGGAACCCCTATTTGTTTATTTTTCTAAATACATTCAAATAT
GTATCCGCTCATGAGACAATAACCCTGATAAATGCTTCAATAATATTGAAAAAGGAAGAGTCCTGAGGCG
GAAAGAACCAGCTGTGGAATGTGTGTCAGTTAGGGTGTGGAAAGTCCCCAGGCTCCCCAGCAGGCAGAAG
TATGCAAAGCATGCATCTCAATTAGTCAGCAACCAGGTGTGGAAAGTCCCCAGGCTCCCCAGCAGGCAGA
AGTATGCAAAGCATGCATCTCAATTAGTCAGCAACCATAGTCCCGCCCCTAACTCCGCCCATCCCGCCCC
TAACTCCGCCCAGTTCCGCCCATTCTCCGCCCCATGGCTGACTAATTTTTTTTATTTATGCAGAGGCCGA
GGCCGCCTCGGCCTCTGAGCTATTCCAGAAGTAGTGAGGAGGCTTTTTTGGAGGCCTAGGCTTTTGCAAA
GATCGATCAAGAGACAGGATGAGGATCGTTTCGCATGATTGAACAAGATGGATTGCACGCAGGTTCTCCG
GCCGCTTGGGTGGAGAGGCTATTCGGCTATGACTGGGCACAACAGACAATCGGCTGCTCTGATGCCGCCG
TGTTCCGGCTGTCAGCGCAGGGGCGCCCGGTTCTTTTTGTCAAGACCGACCTGTCCGGTGCCCTGAATGA
ACTGCAAGACGAGGCAGCGCGGCTATCGTGGCTGGCCACGACGGGCGTTCCTTGCGCAGCTGTGCTCGAC
GTTGTCACTGAAGCGGGAAGGGACTGGCTGCTATTGGGCGAAGTGCCGGGGCAGGATCTCCTGTCATCTC
ACCTTGCTCCTGCCGAGAAAGTATCCATCATGGCTGATGCAATGCGGCGGCTGCATACGCTTGATCCGGC
TACCTGCCCATTCGACCACCAAGCGAAACATCGCATCGAGCGAGCACGTACTCGGATGGAAGCCGGTCTT
GTCGATCAGGATGATCTGGACGAAGAGCATCAGGGGCTCGCGCCAGCCGAACTGTTCGCCAGGCTCAAGG
CGAGCATGCCCGACGGCGAGGATCTCGTCGTGACCCATGGCGATGCCTGCTTGCCGAATATCATGGTGGA
AAATGGCCGCTTTTCTGGATTCATCGACTGTGGCCGGCTGGGTGTGGCGGACCGCTATCAGGACATAGCG
TTGGCTACCCGTGATATTGCTGAAGAGCTTGGCGGCGAATGGGCTGACCGCTTCCTCGTGCTTTACGGTA
TCGCCGCTCCCGATTCGCAGCGCATCGCCTTCTATCGCCTTCTTGACGAGTTCTTCTGAGCGGGACTCTG
GGGTTCGAAATGACCGACCAAGCGACGCCCAACCTGCCATCACGAGATTTCGATTCCACCGCCGCCTTCT
ATGAAAGGTTGGGCTTCGGAATCGTTTTCCGGGACGCCGGCTGGATGATCCTCCAGCGCGGGGATCTCAT
GCTGGAGTTCTTCGCCCACCCTAGGGGGAGGCTAACTGAAACACGGAAGGAGACAATACCGGAAGGAACC
CGCGCTATGACGGCAATAAAAAGACAGAATAAAACGCACGGTGTTGGGTCGTTTGTTCATAAACGCGGGG
TTCGGTCCCAGGGCTGGCACTCTGTCGATACCCCACCGAGACCCCATTGGGGCCAATACGCCCGCGTTTC
TTCCTTTTCCCCACCCCACCCCCCAAGTTCGGGTGAAGGCCCAGGGCTCGCAGCCAACGTCGGGGCGGCA
GGCCCTGCCATAGCCTCAGGTTACTCATATATACTTTAGATTGATTTAAAACTTCATTTTTAATTTAAAA
GGATCTAGGTGAAGATCCTTTTTGATAATCTCATGACCAAAATCCCTTAACGTGAGTTTTCGTTCCACTG
AGCGTCAGACCCCGTAGAAAAGATCAAAGGATCTTCTTGAGATCCTTTTTTTCTGCGCGTAATCTGCTGC
TTGCAAACAAAAAAACCACCGCTACCAGCGGTGGTTTGTTTGCCGGATCAAGAGCTACCAACTCTTTTTC
CGAAGGTAACTGGCTTCAGCAGAGCGCAGATACCAAATACTGTTCTTCTAGTGTAGCCGTAGTTAGGCCA
CCACTTCAAGAACTCTGTAGCACCGCCTACATACCTCGCTCTGCTAATCCTGTTACCAGTGGCTGCTGCC
AGTGGCGATAAGTCGTGTCTTACCGGGTTGGACTCAAGACGATAGTTACCGGATAAGGCGCAGCGGTCGG
GCTGAACGGGGGGTTCGTGCACACAGCCCAGCTTGGAGCGAACGACCTACACCGAACTGAGATACCTACA
GCGTGAGCTATGAGAAAGCGCCACGCTTCCCGAAGGGAGAAAGGCGGACAGGTATCCGGTAAGCGGCAGG
GTCGGAACAGGAGAGCGCACGAGGGAGCTTCCAGGGGGAAACGCCTGGTATCTTTATAGTCCTGTCGGGT
TTCGCCACCTCTGACTTGAGCGTCGATTTTTGTGATGCTCGTCAGGGGGGCGGAGCCTATGGAAAAACGC
CAGCAACGCGGCCTTTTTACGGTTCCTGGCCTTTTGCTGGCCTTTTGCTCACATGTTCTTTCCTGCGTTA
TCCCCTGATTCTGTGGATAACCGTATTACCGCCATGCATTAGTTATTAATAGT
